>Addgene plasmid #13216 | pc3XB-ZF82 | depositor full sequence | sequence record 7565 | Author sequence
GACGGATCGGGAGATCTCCCGATCCCCTATGGTGCACTCTCAGTACAATCTGCTCTGATGCCGCATAGTT
AAGCCAGTATCTGCTCCCTGCTTGTGTGTTGGAGGTCGCTGAGTAGTGCGCGAGCAAAATTTAAGCTACA
ACAAGGCAAGGCTTGACCGACAATTGCATGAAGAATCTGCTTAGGGTTAGGCGTTTTGCGCTGCTTCGCG
ATGTACGGGCCAGATATACGCGTTGACATTGATTATTGACTAGTTATTAATAGTAATCAATTACGGGGTC
ATTAGTTCATAGCCCATATATGGAGTTCCGCGTTACATAACTTACGGTAAATGGCCCGCCTGGCTGACCG
CCCAACGACCCCCGCCCATTGACGTCAATAATGACGTATGTTCCCATAGTAACGCCAATAGGGACTTTCC
ATTGACGTCAATGGGTGGAGTATTTACGGTAAACTGCCCACTTGGCAGTACATCAAGTGTATCATATGCC
AAGTACGCCCCCTATTGACGTCAATGACGGTAAATGGCCCGCCTGGCATTATGCCCAGTACATGACCTTA
TGGGACTTTCCTACTTGGCAGTACATCTACGTATTAGTCATCGCTATTACCATGGTGATGCGGTTTTGGC
AGTACATCAATGGGCGTGGATAGCGGTTTGACTCACGGGGATTTCCAAGTCTCCACCCCATTGACGTCAA
TGGGAGTTTGTTTTGGCACCAAAATCAACGGGACTTTCCAAAATGTCGTAACAACTCCGCCCCATTGACG
CAAATGGGCGGTAGGCGTGTACGGTGGGAGGTCTATATAAGCAGAGCTCTCTGGCTAACTAGAGAACCCA
CTGCTTACTGGCTTATCGAAATTAATACGACTCACTATAGGGAGACCCAAGCTGGCTAGCGTTTAAACGG
GCCCTCTAGACCCGGGGAGAAGCCTTACAAATGCCCAGAATGTGGAAAGAGTTTTAGCCAACTTGCACAT
CTCAGAGCTCACCAGAGAACACATACCGGTGGATCCTCTGCACAGTAGTAAGCTTAAGTTTAAACCGCTG
ATCAGCCTCGACTGTGCCTTCTAGTTGCCAGCCATCTGTTGTTTGCCCCTCCCCCGTGCCTTCCTTGACC
CTGGAAGGTGCCACTCCCACTGTCCTTTCCTAATAAAATGAGGAAATTGCATCGCATTGTCTGAGTAGGT
GTCATTCTATTCTGGGGGGTGGGGTGGGGCAGGACAGCAAGGGGGAGGATTGGGAAGACAATAGCAGGCA
TGCTGGGGATGCGGTGGGCTCTATGGCTTCTGAGGCGGAAAGAACCAGCTGGGGCTCTAGGGGGTATCCC
C
[124 nt withheld, positions 1332-1455]
C
[91 nt withheld, positions 1457-1547]
A
[49 nt withheld, positions 1549-1597]
CCTTTGACGTTGGAGTCCACGTTCTTT
[37 nt withheld, positions 1625-1661]
ACCCTATCTCGGTCTATTCTTTTGATTTATAAGGGATTTTGCCGATTTCGGCCTATTGGTTAAAAAATGA
GCTGATTTAACAAAAATTTAACGCGAATTAATTCTGTGGAATGTGTGTCAGTTAGGGTGTGGAAAGTCCC
CAGGCTCCCCAGCAGGCAGAAGTATGCAAAGCATGCATCTCAATTAGTCAGCAACCAGGTGTGGAAAGTC
CCCAGGCTCCCCAGCAGGCAGAAGTATGCAAAGCATGCATCTCAATTAGTCAGCAACCATAGTCCCGCCC
CTAACTCCGCCCATCCCGCCCCTAACTCCGCCCAGTTCCGCCCATTCTCCGCCCCATGGCTGACTAATTT
TTTTTATTTATGCAGAGGCCGAGGCCGCCTCTGCCTCTGAGCTATTCCAGAAGTAGTGAGGAGGCTTTTT
TGGAGGCCTAGGCTTTTGCAAAAAGCTCCCGGCCGGGAGCTTGTATATCCATTTTCGGATCTGATCAAGA
GACAGGATGAGGATCGTTTCGCATGATTGAACAAGATGGATTGCACGCAGGTTCTCCGGCCGCTTGGGTG
GAGAGGCTATTCGGCTATGACTGGGCACAACAGACAATCGGCTGCTCTGATGCCGCCGTGTTCCGGCTGT
CAGCGCAGGGGCGCCCGGTTCTTTTTGTCAAGACCGACCTGTCCGGTGCCCTGAATGAACTGCAGGACGA
GGCAGCGCGGCTATCGTGGCTGGCCACGACGGGCGTTCCTTGCGCAGCTGTGCTCGACGTTGTCACTGAA
GCGGGAAGGGACTGGCTGCTATTGGGCGAAGTGCCGGGGCAGGATCTCCTGTCATCTCACCTTGCTCCTG
CCGAGAAAGTATCCATCATGGCTGATGCAATGCGGCGGCTGCATACGCTTGATCCGGCTACCTGCCCATT
CGACCACCAAGCGAAACATCGCATCGAGCGAGCACGTACTCGGATGGAAGCCGGTCTTGTCGATCAGGAT
GATCTGGACGAAGAGCATCAGGGGCTCGCGCCAGCCGAACTGTTCGCCAGGCTCAAGGCGCGCATGCCCG
ACGGCGAGGATCTCGTCGTGACCCATGGCGATGCCTGCTTGCCGAATATCATGGTGGAAAATGGCCGCTT
TTCTGGATTCATCGACTGTGGCCGGCTGGGTGTGGCGGACCGCTATCAGGACATAGCGTTGGCTACCCGT
GATATTGCTGAAGAGCTTGGCGGCGAATGGGCTGACCGCTTCCTCGTGCTTTACGGTATCGCCGCTCCCG
ATTCGCAGCGCATCGCCTTCTATCGCCTTCTTGACGAGTTCTTCTGAGCGGGACTCTGGGGTTCGAAATG
ACCGACCAAGCGACGCCCAACCTGCCATCACGAGATTTCGATTCCACCGCCGCCTTCTATGAAAGGTTGG
GCTTCGGAATCGTTTTCCGGGACGCCGGCTGGATGATCCTCCAGCGCGGGGATCTCATGCTGGAGTTCTT
CGCCCACCCCAACTTGTTTATTGCAGCTTATAATGGTTACAAATAAAGCAATAGCATCACAAATTTCACA
AATAAAGCATTTTTTTCACTGCATTCTAGTTGTGGTTTGTCCAAACTCATCAATGTATCTTATCATGTCT
GTATACCGTCGACCTCTAGCTAGAGCTTGGCGTAATCATGGTCATAGCTGTTTCCTGTGTGAAATTGTTA
TCCGCTCACAATTCCACACAACATACGAGCCGGAAGCATAAAGTGTAAAGCCTGGGGTGCCTAATGAGTG
AGCTAACTCACATTAATTGCGTTGCGCTCACTGCCCGCTTTCCAGTCGGGAAACCTGTCGTGCCAGCTGC
ATTAATGAATCGGCCAACGCGCGGGGAGAGGCGGTTTGCGTATTGGGCGCTCTTCCGCTTCCTCGCTCAC
TGACTCGCTGCGCTCGGTCGTTCGGCTGCGGCGAGCGGTATCAGCTCACTCAAAGGCGGTAATACGGTTA
TCCACAGAATCAGGGGATAACGCAGGAAAGAACATGTGAGCAAAAGGCCAGCAAAAGGCCAGGAACCGTA
AAAAGGCCGCGTTGCTGGCGTTTTTCCATAGGCTCCGCCCCCCTGACGAGCATCACAAAAATCGACGCTC
AAGTCAGAGGTGGCGAAACCCGACAGGACTATAAAGATACCAGGCGTTTCCCCCTGGAAGCTCCCTCGTG
CGCTCTCCTGTTCCGACCCTGCCGCTTACCGGATACCTGTCCGCCTTTCTCCCTTCGGGAAGCGTGGCGC
TTTCTCATAGCTCACGCTGTAGGTATCTCAGTTCGGTGTAGGTCGTTCGCTCCAAGCTGGGCTGTGTGCA
CGAACCCCCCGTTCAGCCCGACCGCTGCGCCTTATCCGGTAACTATCGTCTTGAGTCCAACCCGGTAAGA
CACGACTTATCGCCACTGGCAGCAGCCACTGGTAACAGGATTAGCAGAGCGAGGTATGTAGGCGGTGCTA
CAGAGTTCTTGAAGTGGTGGCCTAACTACGGCTACACTAGAAGAACAGTATTTGGTATCTGCGCTCTGCT
GAAGCCAGTTACCTTCGGAAAAAGAGTTGGTAGCTCTTGATCCGGCAAACAAACCACCGCTGGTAGCGGT
TTTTTTGTTTGCAAGCAGCAGATTACGCGCAGAAAAAAAGGATCTCAAGAAGATCCTTTGATCTTTTCTA
CGGGGTCTGACGCTCAGTGGAACGAAAACTCACGTTAAGGGATTTTGGTCATGAGATTATCAAAAAGGAT
CTTCACCTAGATCCTTTTAAATTAAAAATGAAGTTTTAAATCAATCTAAAGTATATATGAGTAAACTTGG
TCTGACAGTTACCAATGCTTAATCAGTGAGGCACCTATCTCAGCGATCTGTCTATTTCGTTCATCCATAG
TTGCCTGACTCCCCGTCGTGTAGATAACTACGATACGGGAGGGCTTACCATCTGGCCCCAGTGCTGCAAT
GATACCGCGAGACCCACGCTCACCGGCTCCAGATTTATCAGCAATAAACCAGCCAGCCGGAAGGGCCGAG
CGCAGAAGTGGTCCTGCAACTTTATCCGCCTCCATCCAGTCTATTAATTGTTGCCGGGAAGCTAGAGTAA
GTAGTTCGCCAGTTAATAGTTTGCGCAACGTTGTTGCCATTGCTACAGGCATCGTGGTGTCACGCTCGTC
GTTTGGTATGGCTTCATTCAGCTCCGGTTCCCAACGATCAAGGCGAGTTACATGATCCCCCATGTTGTGC
AAAAAAGCGGTTAGCTCCTTCGGTCCTCCGATCGTTGTCAGAAGTAAGTTGGCCGCAGTGTTATCACTCA
TGGTTATGGCAGCACTGCATAATTCTCTTACTGTCATGCCATCCGTAAGATGCTTTTCTGTGACTGGTGA
GTACTCAACCAAGTCATTCTGAGAATAGTGTATGCGGCGACCGAGTTGCTCTTGCCCGGCGTCAATACGG
GATAATACCGCGCCACATAGCAGAACTTTAAAAGTGCTCATCATTGGAAAACGTTCTTCGGGGCGAAAAC
TCTCAAGGATCTTACCGCTGTTGAGATCCAGTTCGATGTAACCCACTCGTGCACCCAACTGATCTTCAGC
ATCTTTTACTTTCACCAGCGTTTCTGGGTGAGCAAAAACAGGAAGGCAAAATGCCGCAAAAAAGGGAATA
AGGGCGACACGGAAATGTTGAATACTCATACTCTTCCTTTTTCAATATTATTGAAGCATTTATCAGGGTT
ATTGTCTCATGAGCGGATACATATTTGAATGTATTTAGAAAAATAAACAAATAGGGGTTCCGCGCACATT
TCCCCGAAAAGTGCCACCTGACGTC
Features (pLannotate 1.2.2; 20 found; start..end, strand, type, name):
     28..80      -  misc_feature   bom (fragment): basis of mobility region from pBR322
    235..614     +  enhancer       CMV enhancer: human cytomegalovirus immediate early enhancer
    615..818     +  promoter       CMV promoter: human cytomegalovirus (CMV) immediate early promoter
    814..847     +  LTR            5' LTR (truncated) (fragment): truncated 5' long terminal repeat (LTR) from HIV-1
    863..881     +  promoter       T7 promoter: promoter for bacteriophage T7 RNA polymerase
    927..1019    +  CDS            Znf22 (fragment): ZNF22_MOUSE - Also known as Krox25, Krox26, Zfp422. Experimental evidence at protein level: Swiss-Prot protein existence level 1. Binds DNA through the consensus sequence 5'-CAATG-3'. May be involved in transcriptional regulation and may play a role in tooth formation. From Mus musculus (Mouse).
   1062..1286    +  polyA_signal   bGH poly(A) signal: bovine growth hormone polyadenylation signal
   1290..1311    +  promoter       SV40 promoter (fragment): SV40 enhancer and early promoter
   1332..1760    +  rep_origin     f1 ori (sequence partly withheld): f1 bacteriophage origin of replication; arrow indicates direction of (+) strand synthesis
   1774..2103    +  promoter       SV40 promoter: SV40 enhancer and early promoter
   2174..2965    +  CDS            neo: KKA2_KLEPN - Also known as kan, nptII. Experimental evidence at protein level: Swiss-Prot protein existence level 1. Resistance to kanamycin, neomycin, paromomycin, ribostamycin, butirosin and gentamicin B. From Klebsiella pneumoniae.
   2989..3147    +  CDS            ble (fragment): BLE_KLEPN - Experimental evidence at protein level: Swiss-Prot protein existence level 1. Binding protein with a strong affinity to the bleomycin family of antibiotics. Binds to CL990; an antimitotic-antibiotic compound. From Klebsiella pneumoniae.
   3142..3263    +  polyA_signal   SV40 poly(A) signal: SV40 polyadenylation signal
   3336..3352    -  protein_bind   lac operator: The lac repressor binds to the lac operator to inhibit transcription in E. coli. This inhibition can be relieved by adding lactose or isopropyl-β-D-thiogalactopyranoside (IPTG). lac repressor encoded by lacI
   3360..3390    -  promoter       lac promoter: promoter for the E. coli lac operon
   3405..3426    -  protein_bind   CAP binding site: CAP binding activates transcription in the presence of cAMP. E. coli catabolite activator protein
   3439..3531    -  CDS            lacI (fragment): lac repressor; lacI; The lac repressor binds to the lac operator to inhibit transcription in E. coli. This inhibition can be relieved by adding lactose or isopropyl-β-D-thiogalactopyranoside (IPTG).
   3714..4299    -  rep_origin     ori: high-copy-number ColE1/pMB1/pBR322/pUC origin of replication
   4470..5330    -  CDS            AmpR: β-lactamase; bla; confers resistance to ampicillin, carbenicillin, and related antibiotics
   5331..5435    -  promoter       AmpR promoter: bla
