[The description below was written by a language model from this plasmid's Addgene catalogue record and pLannotate feature annotations shown in this document.]
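Description:
pc3XB-ZF82 is a mammalian expression-type plasmid built on pc3XB, a modified version of the Invitrogen pcDNA3 backbone. It serves as an archival carrier for a single zinc finger module in the Zinc Finger Consortium Modular Assembly Kit v1.0. It is propagated in E. coli at high copy from a ColE1/pUC-type origin under ampicillin selection (AmpR with its own bla promoter), and it also carries an f1 origin for single-stranded DNA production. For mammalian cells, an SV40 early promoter drives a neomycin phosphotransferase gene followed by the SV40 polyadenylation signal, allowing G418 selection. The full depositor sequence is about 5.5 kb.

The payload is a roughly 90 bp insert, ZF82, encoding one C2H2 zinc finger from the Barbas module set that is recorded as recognising the DNA triplet AGA. It lies between retained XbaI and BamHI sites, downstream of the CMV enhancer/promoter and a T7 promoter and upstream of the bGH polyadenylation signal. The automated annotation labels this region as a fragment of mouse Znf22. That label most likely reflects general similarity among zinc finger frameworks rather than the true origin of the module. Short hits to an HIV-1 LTR, ble, lacI and bom likewise look like backbone remnants or incidental matches.

Because both flanking restriction sites are preserved, the finger can be excised and joined with other modules from the kit. This builds multi-finger arrays with a chosen DNA-binding specificity, which can then be used to engineer zinc finger nucleases by modular assembly.
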