>Addgene plasmid #13216 | pc3XB-ZF82 | addgene partial sequence | sequence record 19600 | CMV-F 5'-CGCAAATGGGCGGTAGGCGTG-3'
AGCTCTCTGGCTAACTAGAGAACCCACTGCTTACTGGCTTATCGAAATTAATACGACTCACTATAGGGAG
ACCCAAGCTGGCTAGCGTTTAAACGGGCCCTCTAGACCCGGGGAGAAGCCTTACAAATGCCCAGAATGTG
GAAAGAGTTTTAGCCAACTTGCACATCTCAGAGCTCACCAGAGAACACATACCGGTGGATCCTCTGCACA
GTAGTAAGCTTAAGTTTAAACCGCTGATCAGCCTCGACTGTGCCTTCTAGTTGCCAGCCATCTGTTGTTT
GCCCCTCCCCCGTGCCTTCCTTGACCCTGGAAGGTGCCACTCCCACTGTCCTTTCCTAATAAAATGAGGA
AATTGCATCGCATTGTCTGAGTAGGTGTCATTCTATTCTGGGGGGTGGGGTGGGGCAGGACAGCAAGGGG
GAGGATTGGGAAGACAATAGCAGGCATGCTGGGGATGCGGTGGGCTCTATGGCTTCTGAGGCGGAAAGAA
CCAGCTGGGGCTCTAGGGGGTATCCCC
[124 nt withheld, positions 518-641]
CGCGGGCTTTCCCCGT
