Addgene plasmid #13216: pc3XB-ZF82
Depositing lab: Daniel Voytas. Depositing organization: Iowa State University. Publication: Standardized reagents and protocols for engineering zinc finger nucleases by modular assembly. Wright DA, Thibodeau-Beganny S, Sander JD, Winfrey RJ, Hirsh AS, Eichtinger M, Fu F, Porteus MH, Dobbs D, Voytas DF, Joung JK. Nat Protoc. 2006;1(3):1637-52. doi: 10.1038/nprot.2006.259 PubMed 17406455.
Backbone
  Vector backbone: pc3XB
  Backbone manufacturer: Modified Invitrogen pcDNA3
  Backbone size w/o insert (bp): 5400
  Vector type: Mammalian Expression
  Selectable markers: Neomycin (select with G418)
Growth in bacteria
  Bacterial resistance: Ampicillin, 100 μg/mL
  Growth temperature: 37°C
  Growth strain: XL1 Blue
  Copy number: High Copy
Gene/Insert
  Gene/Insert name: ZF82
  Insert size (bp): 90
  Cloning method: Restriction Enzyme; 5′ cloning site XbaI (not destroyed); 3′ cloning site BamHI (not destroyed)
  Sequencing primers: 5′ T7
Terms and licenses: Academic/Nonprofit Terms; Industry Terms: Not Available to Industry
Depositor comments: Part of the Zinc Finger Consortium Modular Assembly Kit v1.0. Finger protein sequence: PGEKPYKCPECGKSFSQLAHLRAHQRTH. Target DNA sequence: AGA. This zinc finger is derived from the Barbas module set.
How to cite: pc3XB-ZF82 was a gift from Daniel Voytas (Addgene plasmid # 13216 ; http://n2t.net/addgene:13216 ; RRID:Addgene_13216)
